>Addgene plasmid #59906 | pDEST26 Ago2 S387E | depositor full sequence | sequence record 106491 | pDEST26 Ago2 S387E sequence 8409 bps
TTGTACAAAGTGGTTGATCGCGTGCATGCGACGTCATAGCTCTCTCCCTATAGTGAGTCGTATTATAAGC
TAGGCACTGGCCGTCGTTTTACAACGTCGTGACTGGGAAAACTGCTAGCTTGGGATCTTTGTGAAGGAAC
CTTACTTCTGTGGTGTGACATAATTGGACAAACTACCTACAGAGATTTAAAGCTCTAAGGTAAATATAAA
ATTTTTAAGTGTATAATGTGTTAAACTAGCTGCATATGCTTGCTGCTTGAGAGTTTTGCTTACTGAGTAT
GATTTATGAAAATATTATACACAGGAGCTAGTGATTCTAATTGTTTGTGTATTTTAGATTCACAGTCCCA
AGGCTCATTTCAGGCCCCTCAGTCCTCACAGTCTGTTCATGATCATAATCAGCCATACCACATTTGTAGA
GGTTTTACTTGCTTTAAAAAACCTCCCACACCTCCCCCTGAACCTGAAACATAAAATGAATGCAATTGTT
GTTGTTAACTTGTTTATTGCAGCTTATAATGGTTACAAATAAAGCAATAGCATCACAAATTTCACAAATA
AAGCATTTTTTTCACTGCATTCTAGTTGTGGTTTGTCCAAACTCATCAATGTATCTTATCATGTCTGGAT
CGATCCTGCATTAATGAATCGGCCAACGCGCGGGGAGAGGCGGTTTGCGTATTGGCTGGCGTAATAGCGA
AGAGGCCCGCACCGATCGCCCTTCCCAACAGTTGCGCAGCCTGAATGGCGAATGGG
[124 nt withheld, positions 757-880]
C
[91 nt withheld, positions 882-972]
A
[49 nt withheld, positions 974-1022]
CCTTTGACGTTGGAGTCCACGTTCTTT
[37 nt withheld, positions 1050-1086]
ACCCTATCTCGGTCTATTCTTTTGATTTATAAGGGATTTTGCCGATTTCGGCCTATTGGTTAAAAAATGA
GCTGATTTAACAAATATTTAACGCGAATTTTAACAAAATATTAACGTTTACAATTTCGCCTGATGCGGTA
TTTTCTCCTTACGCATCTGTGCGGTATTTCACACCGCATACGCGGATCTGCGCAGCACCATGGCCTGAAA
TAACCTCTGAAAGAGGAACTTGGTTAGGTACCTTCTGAGGCGGAAAGAACCAGCTGTGGAATGTGTGTCA
GTTAGGGTGTGGAAAGTCCCCAGGCTCCCCAGCAGGCAGAAGTATGCAAAGCATGCATCTCAATTAGTCA
GCAACCAGGTGTGGAAAGTCCCCAGGCTCCCCAGCAGGCAGAAGTATGCAAAGCATGCATCTCAATTAGT
CAGCAACCATAGTCCCGCCCCTAACTCCGCCCATCCCGCCCCTAACTCCGCCCAGTTCCGCCCATTCTCC
GCCCCATGGCTGACTAATTTTTTTTATTTATGCAGAGGCCGAGGCCGCCTCGGCCTCTGAGCTATTCCAG
AAGTAGTGAGGAGGCTTTTTTGGAGGCCTAGGCTTTTGCAAAAAGCTTGATTCTTCTGACACAACAGTCT
CGAACTTAAGGCTAGAGCCACCATGATTGAACAAGATGGATTGCACGCAGGTTCTCCGGCCGCTTGGGTG
GAGAGGCTATTCGGCTATGACTGGGCACAACAGACAATCGGCTGCTCTGATGCCGCCGTGTTCCGGCTGT
CAGCGCAGGGGCGCCCGGTTCTTTTTGTCAAGACCGACCTGTCCGGTGCCCTGAATGAACTGCAGGACGA
GGCAGCGCGGCTATCGTGGCTGGCCACGACGGGCGTTCCTTGCGCAGCTGTGCTCGACGTTGTCACTGAA
GCGGGAAGGGACTGGCTGCTATTGGGCGAAGTGCCGGGGCAGGATCTCCTGTCATCTCACCTTGCTCCTG
CCGAGAAAGTATCCATCATGGCTGATGCAATGCGGCGGCTGCATACGCTTGATCCGGCTACCTGCCCATT
CGACCACCAAGCGAAACATCGCATCGAGCGAGCACGTACTCGGATGGAAGCCGGTCTTGTCGATCAGGAT
GATCTGGACGAAGAGCATCAGGGGCTCGCGCCAGCCGAACTGTTCGCCAGGCTCAAGGCGCGCATGCCCG
ACGGCGAGGATCTCGTCGTGACCCATGGCGATGCCTGCTTGCCGAATATCATGGTGGAAAATGGCCGCTT
TTCTGGATTCATCGACTGTGGCCGGCTGGGTGTGGCGGACCGCTATCAGGACATAGCGTTGGCTACCCGT
GATATTGCTGAAGAGCTTGGCGGCGAATGGGCTGACCGCTTCCTCGTGCTTTACGGTATCGCCGCTCCCG
ATTCGCAGCGCATCGCCTTCTATCGCCTTCTTGACGAGTTCTTCTGAGCGGGACTCTGGGGTTCGAAATG
ACCGACCAAGCGACGCCCAACCTGCCATCACGATGGCCGCAATAAAATATCTTTATTTTCATTACATCTG
TGTGTTGGTTTTTTGTGTGAATCGATAGCGATAAGGATCCGCGTATGGTGCACTCTCAGTACAATCTGCT
CTGATGCCGCATAGTTAAGCCAGCCCCGACACCCGCCAACACCCGCTGACGCGCCCTGACGGGCTTGTCT
GCTCCCGGCATCCGCTTACAGACAAGCTGTGACCGTCTCCGGGAGCTGCATGTGTCAGAGGTTTTCACCG
TCATCACCGAAACGCGCGAGACGAAAGGGCCTCGTGATACGCCTATTTTTATAGGTTAATGTCATGATAA
TAATGGTTTCTTAGACGTCAGGTGGCACTTTTCGGGGAAATGTGCGCGGAACCCCTATTTGTTTATTTTT
CTAAATACATTCAAATATGTATCCGCTCATGAGACAATAACCCTGATAAATGCTTCAATAATATTGAAAA
AGGAAGAGTATGAGTATTCAACATTTCCGTGTCGCCCTTATTCCCTTTTTTGCGGCATTTTGCCTTCCTG
TTTTTGCTCACCCAGAAACGCTGGTGAAAGTAAAAGATGCTGAAGATCAGTTGGGTGCACGAGTGGGTTA
CATCGAACTGGATCTCAACAGCGGTAAGATCCTTGAGAGTTTTCGCCCCGAAGAACGTTTTCCAATGATG
AGCACTTTTAAAGTTCTGCTATGTGGCGCGGTATTATCCCGTATTGACGCCGGGCAAGAGCAACTCGGTC
GCCGCATACACTATTCTCAGAATGACTTGGTTGAGTACTCACCAGTCACAGAAAAGCATCTTACGGATGG
CATGACAGTAAGAGAATTATGCAGTGCTGCCATAACCATGAGTGATAACACTGCGGCCAACTTACTTCTG
ACAACGATCGGAGGACCGAAGGAGCTAACCGCTTTTTTGCACAACATGGGGGATCATGTAACTCGCCTTG
ATCGTTGGGAACCGGAGCTGAATGAAGCCATACCAAACGACGAGCGTGACACCACGATGCCTGTAGCAAT
GGCAACAACGTTGCGCAAACTATTAACTGGCGAACTACTTACTCTAGCTTCCCGGCAACAATTAATAGAC
TGGATGGAGGCGGATAAAGTTGCAGGACCACTTCTGCGCTCGGCCCTTCCGGCTGGCTGGTTTATTGCTG
ATAAATCTGGAGCCGGTGAGCGTGGGTCTCGCGGTATCATTGCAGCACTGGGGCCAGATGGTAAGCCCTC
CCGTATCGTAGTTATCTACACGACGGGGAGTCAGGCAACTATGGATGAACGAAATAGACAGATCGCTGAG
ATAGGTGCCTCACTGATTAAGCATTGGTAACTGTCAGACCAAGTTTACTCATATATACTTTAGATTGATT
TAAAACTTCATTTTTAATTTAAAAGGATCTAGGTGAAGATCCTTTTTGATAATCTCATGACCAAAATCCC
TTAACGTGAGTTTTCGTTCCACTGAGCGTCAGACCCCGTAGAAAAGATCAAAGGATCTTCTTGAGATCCT
TTTTTTCTGCGCGTAATCTGCTGCTTGCAAACAAAAAAACCACCGCTACCAGCGGTGGTTTGTTTGCCGG
ATCAAGAGCTACCAACTCTTTTTCCGAAGGTAACTGGCTTCAGCAGAGCGCAGATACCAAATACTGTCCT
TCTAGTGTAGCCGTAGTTAGGCCACCACTTCAAGAACTCTGTAGCACCGCCTACATACCTCGCTCTGCTA
ATCCTGTTACCAGTGGCTGCTGCCAGTGGCGATAAGTCGTGTCTTACCGGGTTGGACTCAAGACGATAGT
TACCGGATAAGGCGCAGCGGTCGGGCTGAACGGGGGGTTCGTGCACACAGCCCAGCTTGGAGCGAACGAC
CTACACCGAACTGAGATACCTACAGCGTGAGCATTGAGAAAGCGCCACGCTTCCCGAAGGGAGAAAGGCG
GACAGGTATCCGGTAAGCGGCAGGGTCGGAACAGGAGAGCGCACGAGGGAGCTTCCAGGGGGAAACGCCT
GGTATCTTTATAGTCCTGTCGGGTTTCGCCACCTCTGACTTGAGCGTCGATTTTTGTGATGCTCGTCAGG
GGGGCGGAGCCTATGGAAAAACGCCAGCAACGCGGCCTTTTTACGGTTCCTGGCCTTTTGCTGGCCTTTT
GCTCACATGTTCTTTCCTGCGTTATCCCCTGATTCTGTGGATAACCGTATTACCGCCTTTGAGTGAGCTG
ATACCGCTCGCCGCAGCCGAACGACCGAGCGCAGCGAGTCAGTGAGCGAGGAAGCGGAAGAGCGCCCAAT
ACGCAAACCGCCTCTCCCCGCGCGTTGGCCGATTCATTAATGCAGAGCTTGCAATTCGCGCGTTTTTCAA
TATTATTGAAGCATTTATCAGGGTTATTGTCTCATGAGCGGATACATATTTGAATGTATTTAGAAAAATA
AACAAATAGGGGTTCCGCGCACATTTCCCCGAAAAGTGCCACCTGACGTCTAAGAAACCATTATTATCAT
GACATTAACCTATAAAAATAGGCGTAGTACGAGGCCCTTTCACTCATTAGATGCATGTCGTTACATAACT
TACGGTAAATGGCCCGCCTGGCTGACCGCCCAACGACCCCCGCCCATTGACGTCAATAATGACGTATGTT
CCCATAGTAACGCCAATAGGGACTTTCCATTGACGTCAATGGGTGGAGTATTTACGGTAAACTGCCCACT
TGGCAGTACATCAAGTGTATCATATGCCAAGTACGCCCCCTATTGACGTCAATGACGGTAAATGGCCCGC
CTGGCATTATGCCCAGTACATGACCTTATGGGACTTTCCTACTTGGCAGTACATCTACGTATTAGTCATC
GCTATTACCATGGTGATGCGGTTTTGGCAGTACATCAATGGGCGTGGATAGCGGTTTGACTCACGGGGAT
TTCCAAGTCTCCACCCCATTGACGTCAATGGGAGTTTGTTTTGGCACCAAAATCAACGGGACTTTCCAAA
ATGTCGTAACAACTCCGCCCCATTGACGCAAATGGGCGGTAGGCGTGTACGGTGGGAGGTCTATATAAGC
AGAGCTCGTTTAGTGAACCGTCAGATCGCCTGGAGACGCCATCCACGCTGTTTTGACCTCCATAGAAGAC
ACCGGGACCGATCCAGCCTCCGGACTCTAGCCTAGGCCGCGGACCATGGCGTACTACCATCACCATCACC
ATCACTCTAGATCAACAAGTTTGTACAAAAAAGCAGGCTTAATGTACTCGGGAGCCGGCCCCGCACTTGC
ACCTCCTGCGCCGCCGCCCCCCATCCAAGGATATGCCTTCAAGCCTCCACCTAGACCCGACTTTGGGACC
TCCGGGAGAACAATCAAATTACAGGCCAATTTCTTCGAAATGGACATCCCCAAAATTGACATCTATCATT
ATGAATTGGATATCAAGCCAGAGAAGTGCCCGAGGAGAGTTAACAGGGAAATCGTGGAACACATGGTCCA
GCACTTTAAAACACAGATCTTTGGGGATCGGAAGCCCGTGTTTGACGGCAGGAAGAATCTATACACAGCC
ATGCCCCTTCCGATTGGGAGGGACAAGGTGGAGCTGGAGGTCACGCTGCCAGGAGAAGGCAAGGATCGCA
TCTTCAAGGTGTCCATCAAGTGGGTGTCCTGCGTGAGCTTGCAGGCGTTACACGATGCACTTTCAGGGCG
GCTGCCCAGCGTCCCTTTTGAGACGATCCAGGCCCTGGACGTGGTCATGAGGCACTTGCCATCCATGAGG
TACACCCCCGTGGGCCGCTCCTTCTTCACCGCGTCCGAAGGCTGCTCTAACCCTCTTGGCGGGGGCCGAG
AAGTGTGGTTTGGCTTCCATCAGTCCGTCCGGCCTTCTCTCTGGAAAATGATGCTGAATATTGATGTGTC
AGCAACAGCGTTTTACAAGGCACAGCCAGTAATCGAGTTTGTTTGTGAAGTTTTGGATTTTAAAAGTATT
GAAGAACAACAAAAACCTCTGACAGATTCCCAAAGGGTAAAGTTTACCAAAGAAATTAAAGGTCTAAAGG
TGGAGATAACGCACTGTGGGCAGATGAAGAGGAAGTACCGCGTCTGCAATGTGACCCGGCGGCCCGCCAG
TCACCAAACATTCCCGCTGCAGCAGGAGAGCGGGCAGACGGTGGAGTGCACGGTGGCCCAGTATTTCAAG
GACAGGCACAAGTTGGTTCTGCGCTACCCCCACCTCCCATGTTTACAAGTCGGACAGGAGCAGAAACACA
CCTACCTTCCCCTGGAGGTCTGTAACATTGTGGCAGGACAAAGATGTATTAAAAAATTAACGGACAATCA
GACCTCAACCATGATCAGAGCGACTGCTAGGTCGGCGCCCGATCGGCAAGAAGAGATTAGCAAATTGATG
CGAAGTGCAGAGTTCAACACAGATCCATACGTCCGTGAATTTGGAATCATGGTCAAAGATGAGATGACAG
ACGTGACTGGGCGGGTGCTGCAGCCGCCCTCCATCCTCTACGGGGGCAGGAATAAAGCTATTGCGACCCC
TGTCCAGGGCGTCTGGGACATGCGGAAC
[405 nt withheld, positions 7135-7539]
AACAACATCCTGCTGCCCCAGGGCAGGCCGCCGGTGTTCCAGCAGCCCGTCATCTTTCTGGGAGCAGACG
TCACTCACCCCCCCGCCGGGGATGGGAAGAAGCCCTCCATTGCCGCCGTGGTGGGCAGCATGGACGCCCA
CCCCAATCGCTACTGCGCCACCGTGCGTGTGCAGCAGCACCGGCAGGAGATCATACAAGACCTGGCCGCC
ATGGTCCGCGAGCTCCTCATCCAGTTCTACAAGTCCACGCGCTTCAAGCCCACCCGCATCATCTTCTACC
GCGACGGTGTCTCTGAAGGCCAGTTCCAGCAGGTTCTCCACCACGAGTTGCTGGCCATCCGTGAGGCCTG
TATCAAGCTAGAAAAAGACTACCAGCCAGGGATCACCTTCATCGTGGTGCAGAAGAGGCACCACACCCGG
CTCTTCTGCACTGACAAGAACGAGCGGGTTGGGAAAAGTGGAAACATTCCAGCAGGCACGACTGTGGACA
CGAAAATCACCCACCCCACAGAGTTCGACTTCTACCTGTGTAGTCACGCTGGCATCCAGGGGACAAGCAG
GCCTTCGCACTATCACGTCCTCTGGGACGACAATCGTTTCTCCTCTGATGAGCTGCAGATCCTAACCTAC
CAGCTGTGTCACACCTACGTGCGCTGCACACGCTCCGTGTCCATCCCAGCGCCAGCATACTACGCTCACC
TGGTGGCCTTCCGGGCCAGGTACCACCTGGTGGATAAGGAACATGACAGTGCTGAAGGAAGCCATACCTC
TGGGCAGAGTAACGGGCGAGACCACCAAGCACTGGCCAAGGCGGTCCAGGTTCACCAAGACACTCTGCGC
ACCATGTACTTTGCTTGATACCCAGCTTTC
Features (pLannotate 1.2.2; 26 found; start..end, strand, type, name):
     47..65      -  promoter       T7 promoter: promoter for bacteriophage T7 RNA polymerase
     75..112     +  CDS            lacZα (fragment): LacZα fragment of β-galactosidase; lacZ fragment
    124..238     +  intron         large T intron (fragment): SV40 (simian virus 40) large T antigen intron
    312..337     +  intron         small t intron (fragment): SV40 (simian virus 40) small t antigen intron
    337..474     +  CDS            large T antigen (fragment): large T antigen from SV40 (simian virus 40)
    497..631     +  polyA_signal   SV40 poly(A) signal: SV40 polyadenylation signal
    636..685     -  CDS            lacI (fragment): lac repressor; lacI; The lac repressor binds to the lac operator to inhibit transcription in E. coli. This inhibition can be relieved by adding lactose or isopropyl-β-D-thiogalactopyranoside (IPTG).
    685..752     +  CDS            lacZα (fragment): LacZα fragment of β-galactosidase; lacZ fragment
    757..1115    +  rep_origin     f1 ori (sequence partly withheld): f1 bacteriophage origin of replication; arrow indicates direction of (+) strand synthesis
   1215..1266    -  misc_feature   bom (fragment): basis of mobility region from pBR322
   1331..1688    +  promoter       SV40 promoter: SV40 enhancer and early promoter
   1739..2530    +  CDS            neo: KKA2_KLEPN - Also known as kan, nptII. Experimental evidence at protein level: Swiss-Prot protein existence level 1. Resistance to kanamycin, neomycin, paromomycin, ribostamycin, butirosin and gentamicin B. From Klebsiella pneumoniae.
   2597..2645    +  polyA_signal   poly(A) signal: synthetic polyadenylation signal
   2665..2719    -  misc_feature   bom (fragment): basis of mobility region from pBR322
   2821..2856    -  CDS            rop (fragment): Rop protein, which maintains plasmids at low copy number; rop
   2951..3055    +  promoter       AmpR promoter: bla
   3056..3916    +  CDS            AmpR: β-lactamase; bla; confers resistance to ampicillin, carbenicillin, and related antibiotics
   4087..4675    +  rep_origin     ori: high-copy-number ColE1/pMB1/pBR322/pUC origin of replication
   4858..4911    +  CDS            lacI (fragment): lac repressor; lacI; The lac repressor binds to the lac operator to inhibit transcription in E. coli. This inhibition can be relieved by adding lactose or isopropyl-β-D-thiogalactopyranoside (IPTG).
   4929..5025    -  promoter       AmpR promoter (fragment): bla
   5135..5438    +  enhancer       CMV enhancer: human cytomegalovirus immediate early enhancer
   5439..5642    +  promoter       CMV promoter: human cytomegalovirus (CMV) immediate early promoter
   5762..5781    +  CDS            8xHis (fragment): 8xHis affinity tag
   5791..5815    +  protein_bind   attB1: mutant version of attB; recombination site for the Gateway® BP reaction BP Clonase™
   5818..8394    +  CDS            AGO2 (sequence partly withheld): AGO2_HUMAN - Also known as EIF2C2. Experimental evidence at protein level: Swiss-Prot protein existence level 1. Required for RNA-mediated gene silencing (RNAi) by the RNA- induced silencing complex (RISC). The 'minimal RISC' appears to include AGO2 bound to a short guide RNA such as a microRNA (miRNA) or short interfering RNA (siRNA). These guide RNAs direct RISC to complementary mRNAs that are targets for RISC-mediated gene silencing. The precise mechanism of gene silencing depends on the degree of complementarity between the miRNA or siRNA and its target. Binding of RISC to a perfectly comp
   8399..14      -  protein_bind   attB2 (across the origin): mutant version of attB; recombination site for the Gateway® BP reaction BP Clonase™
