[The description below was written by a language model from this plasmid's Addgene catalogue record and pLannotate feature annotations shown in this document.]
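Description:
pDEST26 Ago2 S387E is a mammalian expression plasmid built on the Invitrogen pDEST26 Gateway destination backbone, carrying human Argonaute 2 (AGO2, also called EIF2C2 or Slicer) with an S387E substitution. The full annotated sequence is 8,409 bp. In bacteria it is maintained through a high-copy ColE1/pUC-type origin and selected with ampicillin via the β-lactamase gene. An f1 origin is also present. For mammalian cells, a separate cassette with the SV40 enhancer/early promoter driving the neomycin phosphotransferase gene, followed by a synthetic poly(A) signal, permits G418 selection of stable transfectants.

The expression unit consists of the CMV immediate-early enhancer and promoter, a short N-terminal polyhistidine tag supplied by the backbone (recorded as 6xHis; the annotation software matches it as a partial 8xHis feature), an attB1 site, the AGO2 coding sequence, and an attB2 site that spans the sequence origin. The attB sites are the scars of Gateway recombination used to transfer the insert into the destination vector. Downstream lie fragments of SV40 small t/large T intron sequence and the SV40 polyadenylation signal, which provide transcript processing. A T7 promoter sits just past the insert in reverse orientation, and small lacZα, lacI, rop and bom fragments are backbone remnants.

AGO2 is the core RISC component that binds guide miRNAs or siRNAs to silence target mRNAs. The record describes the S387E change as "phospho-dominant", so the glutamate presumably mimics phosphorylation at serine 387. The associated study concerns Akt-mediated phosphorylation of Argonaute 2 and its effect on the balance between target cleavage and translational repression, so the construct serves to express a His-tagged mutant for such functional comparisons in mammalian cells.
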