Addgene plasmid #59906: pDEST26 Ago2 S387E
Purpose: Expresses 6xHis-Ago2 (N-termi tag) S387E mutant in mammalian cells
Depositing lab: Carl Novina. Depositing organization: Dana-Farber Cancer Institute. Publication: Akt-mediated phosphorylation of argonaute 2 downregulates cleavage and upregulates translational repression of MicroRNA targets. Horman SR, Janas MM, Litterst C, Wang B, MacRae IJ, Sever MJ, Morrissey DV, Graves P, Luo B, Umesalma S, Qi HH, Miraglia LJ, Novina CD, Orth AP. Mol Cell. 2013 May 9;50(3):356-67. doi: 10.1016/j.molcel.2013.03.015. Epub 2013 Apr 18. PubMed 23603119.
Backbone
  Vector backbone: pDEST 26
  Backbone manufacturer: Invitrogen
  Backbone size w/o insert (bp): 7481
  Vector type: Mammalian Expression
  Selectable markers: Neomycin (select with G418)
Growth in bacteria
  Bacterial resistance: Ampicillin, 100 μg/mL
  Growth temperature: 37°C
  Growth strain: XL10 Gold
  Copy number: High Copy
Gene/Insert
  Gene/Insert name: Argonaute 2 (alt names: Protein Slicer; EIF2C 2)
  Species: H. sapiens (human)
  Mutation: S387E, phospho-dominant
  Entrez Gene: AGO2 (a.k.a. CASC7, EIF2C2, LESKRES, LINC00980, PPD, Q10)
  Promoter: CMV
  Tag / fusion protein: 6xHis (N-termi tag) (N terminal on backbone)
  Cloning method: Gateway Cloning
  Sequencing primers: 5′ CMVPro Fwd
Terms and licenses: Academic/Nonprofit Terms; Industry Terms: Not Available to Industry
How to cite: pDEST26 Ago2 S387E was a gift from Carl Novina (Addgene plasmid # 59906 ; http://n2t.net/addgene:59906 ; RRID:Addgene_59906)
