>Addgene plasmid #59906 | pDEST26 Ago2 S387E | addgene partial sequence | sequence record 111063 | CMV-F 5'-CGCAAATGGGCGGTAGGCGTG-3'
TGAACCGTCAGATCGCCTGGAGACGCCATCCACGCTGTTTTGACCTCCATAGAAGACACCGGGACCGATC
CAGCCTCCGGACTCTAGCCTAGGCCGCGGACCATGGCGTACTACCATCACCATCACCATCACTCTAGATC
AACAAGTTTGTACAAAAAAGCAGGCTTAATGTACTCGGGAGCCGGCCCCGCACTTGCACCTCCTGCGCCG
CCGCCCCCCATCCAAGGATATGCCTTCAAGCCTCCACCTAGACCCGACTTTGGGACCTCCGGGAGAACAA
TCAAATTACAGGCCAATTTCTTCGAAATGGACATCCCCAAAATTGACATCTATCATTATGAATTGGATAT
CAAGCCAGAGAAGTGCCCGAGGAGAGTTAACAGGGAAATCGTGGAACACATGGTCCAGCACTTTAAAACA
CAGATCTTTGGGGATCGGAAGCCCGTGTTTGACGGCAGGAAGAATCTATACACAGCCATGCCCCTTCCGA
TTGGGAGGGACAAGGTGGAGCTGGAGGTCACGCTGCCAGGAGAAGGCAAGGATCGCATCTTCAAGGTGTC
CATCAAGTGGGTGTCCTGCGTGAGCTTGCAGGCGTTACACGATGCACTTTCAGGGCGGCTGCCCAGCGTC
CCTTTTGAGACGATCCAGGCCCTGGACGTGGTCATGAGGCACTTGCCATCCATGAGGTACACCCCCGTGG
GCCGCTCCTTCTTCACCGCGTCCGAAGGCTGCTCTAACCCTCTTGGCGGGGGCCGAGAAGTGTGGTTTGG
CTTCCATCAGTCCGTCCGGCCTTCTCTCTGGAAAATGATGCTGAATATTGATGTGTCAGCAACAGCGTTT
TACAAGGCACAGCCAGTAATCGAGTTTGTTTGTGAAGTTTTGGATTTTAAAAGTATTGAAGAACAACAAA
AACCTCTGACAGATTCCCAAAGGGTAAAGTTTAC
