>Addgene plasmid #59906 | pDEST26 Ago2 S387E | addgene partial sequence | sequence record 111065 | M13pUC-Fwd 5'-CCCAGTCACGACGTTGTAAAACG-3'
TACGACTCACTATAGGGAGAGAGCTATGACGTCGCATGCACGCGATCAACCACTTTGTACAAGAAAGCTG
GGTTCAAGCAAAGTACATGGTGCGCAGAGTGTCTTGGTGAACCTGGACCGCCTTGGCCAGTGCTTGGTGG
TCTCGCCCGTTACTCTGCCCAGAGGTATGGCTTCCTTCAGCACTGTCATGTTCCTTATCCACCAGGTGGT
ACCTGGCCCGGAAGGCCACCAGGTGAGCGTAGTATGCTGGCGCTGGGATGGACACGGAGCGTGTGCAGCG
CACGTAGGTGTGACACAGCTGGTAGGTTAGGATCTGCAGCTCATCAGAGGAGAAACGATTGTCGTCCCAG
AGGACGTGATAGTGCGAAGGCCTGCTTGTCCCCTGGATGCCAGCGTGACTACACAGGTAGAAGTCGAACT
CTGTGGGGTGGGTGATTTTCGTGTCCACAGTCGTGCCTGCTGGAATGTTTCCACTTTTCCCAACCCGCTC
GTTCTTGTCAGTGCAGAAGAGCCGGGTGTGGTGCCTCTTCTGCACCACGATGAAGGTGATCCCTGGCTGG
TAGTCTTTTTCTAGCTTGATACAGGCCTCACGGATGGCCAGCAACTCGTGGTGGAGAACCTGCTGGAACT
GGCCTTCAGAGACACCGTCGCGGTAGAAGATGATGCGGGTGGGCTTGAAGCGCGTGGACTTGTAGAACTG
GATGAGGAGCTCGCGGACCATGGCGGCCAGGTCTTGTATGATCTCCTGCCGGTGCTGCTGCACACGCACG
GTGGCGCAGTAGCGATTGGGGTGGGCGTCCATGCTGCCCACCACGGCGGCAATGGAGGGCTTCTTCCCAT
CCCCGGCGGGGGGGTGAGTGACGTCTGCTCCCAGAAAGATGACGGGCTGCTGGAACACCGGCGGCCTGCC
CTGGGGCAGCAGGATGTTGTT
[51 nt withheld, positions 932-982]
