>Addgene plasmid #59906 | pDEST26 Ago2 S387E | addgene partial sequence | sequence record 111066 | hAgo2-F2 5'-ggcccagtatttcaaggaca-3'
TCCACCTCCCATGTTTACAAGTCGGACAGGAGCAGAAACACACCTACCTTCCCCTGGAGGTCTGTAACAT
TGTGGCAGGACAAAGATGTATTAAAAAATTAACGGACAATCAGACCTCAACCATGATCAGAGCGACTGCT
AGGTCGGCGCCCGATCGGCAAGAAGAGATTAGCAAATTGATGCGAAGTGCAGAGTTCAACACAGATCCAT
ACGTCCGTGAATTTGGAATCATGGTCAAAGATGAGATGACAGACGTGACTGGGCGGGTGCTGCAGCCGCC
CTCCATCCTCTACGGGGGCAGGAATAAAGCTATTGCGACCCCTGTCCAGGGCGTCTGGGACATGCGGAAC
[405 nt withheld, positions 351-755]
AACAACATCCTGCTGCCCCAGGGCAGGCCGCCGGTGTTCCAGCAGCCCGTCATCTTTCTGGGAGCAGACG
TCACTCACCCCCCCGCCGGGGATGGGAAGAAGCCCTCCATTGCCGCCGTGGTGGCACTGAGC
